>Addgene plasmid #224065 | CCM2(413-438)_pHisSUMO(K0) | addgene full sequence | sequence record 443082 | Addgene NGS Result
ATCCGGATATAGTTCCTCCTTTCAGCAAAAAACCCCTCAAGACCCGTTTAGAGGCCCCAAGGGGTTATGC
TAGTTATTGCTCAGCGGTGGCAGCAGCCAACTCAGCTTCCTTTCGGGCTTTGTTTAGCAGCCTAGGTTAA
TTAAGCCTCGAGAGCAGCAGAAGTAGAGCTGTCCATGTGCTGGCGTTCGAATTTAGCAGCAGCGGTTTCT
TTACTACCGCGTGGCACCAGAGCGTTAGCTACAACCCAGTGCTTCAATATCGCTGCTAATATCGCTAATC
ATACGATCCCATTCATCACCTTCGCTCGGTGCGCTACCGGGTCCCTGAAACAGAACTTCCAGACCACCAA
TCTGCTCACGATGTGCTTCGATAATATCGTTATCTTCCATATCCAGATCTTCCGGTGTCTGATCTGCCTG
AATACGAATACCATCATACAGAAAACGCAGGCTATCCATTTCACGACCCTGACGACGTGCAAATGCTTCC
ATCAGACGACGCAGCGGTGTGGTACGACGAATACGAAAAAAGATTTCGCTGCTACCATCACTAACACGCA
GATTAATATGTGTTTCCGGACGCACTTCAGGACGAACTTCCGGACGTGCTTCTTGATTAACTTCGCTATC
GCTATGATGATGGTGATGATGTGCCATATGTATATCTCCTTCTTAAAGTTAAACAAAATTATTTCTAGAG
GGGAATTGTTATCCGCTCACAATTCCCCTATAGTGAGTCGTATTAATTTCGCGGGATCGAGATCGATCTC
GATCCTCTACGCCGGACGCATCGTGGCCGGCATCACCGGCGCCACAGGTGCGGTTGCTGGCGCCTATATC
GCCGACATCACCGATGGGGAAGATCGGGCTCGCCACTTCGGGCTCATGAGCGCTTGTTTCGGCGTGGGTA
TGGTGGCAGGCCCCGTGGCCGGGGGACTGTTGGGCGCCATCTCCTTGCATGCACCATTCCTTGCGGCGGC
GGTGCTCAACGGCCTCAACCTACTACTGGGCTGCTTCCTAATGCAGGAGTCGCATAAGGGAGAGCGTCGA
GATCCCGGACACCATCGAATGGCGCAAAACCTTTCGCGGTATGGCATGATAGCGCCCGGAAGAGAGTCAA
TTCAGGGTGGTGAATGTGAAACCAGTAACGTTATACGATGTCGCAGAGTATGCCGGTGTCTCTTATCAGA
CCGTTTCCCGCGTGGTGAACCAGGCCAGCCACGTTTCTGCGAAAACGCGGGAAAAAGTGGAAGCGGCGAT
GGCGGAGCTGAATTACATTCCCAACCGCGTGGCACAACAACTGGCGGGCAAACAGTCGTTGCTGATTGGC
GTTGCCACCTCCAGTCTGGCCCTGCACGCGCCGTCGCAAATTGTCGCGGCGATTAAATCTCGCGCCGATC
AACTGGGTGCCAGCGTGGTGGTGTCGATGGTAGAACGAAGCGGCGTCGAAGCCTGTAAAGCGGCGGTGCA
CAATCTTCTCGCGCAACGCGTCAGTGGGCTGATCATTAACTATCCGCTGGATGACCAGGATGCCATTGCT
GTGGAAGCTGCCTGCACTAATGTTCCGGCGTTATTTCTTGATGTCTCTGACCAGACACCCATCAACAGTA
TTATTTTCTCCCATGAAGACGGTACGCGACTGGGCGTGGAGCATCTGGTCGCATTGGGTCACCAGCAAAT
CGCGCTGTTAGCGGGCCCATTAAGTTCTGTCTCGGCGCGTCTGCGTCTGGCTGGCTGGCATAAATATCTC
ACTCGCAATCAAATTCAGCCGATAGCGGAACGGGAAGGCGACTGGAGTGCCATGTCCGGTTTTCAACAAA
CCATGCAAATGCTGAATGAGGGCATCGTTCCCACTGCGATGCTGGTTGCCAACGATCAGATGGCGCTGGG
CGCAATGCGCGCCATTACCGAGTCCGGGCTGCGCGTTGGTGCGGACATCTCGGTAGTGGGATACGACGAT
ACCGAAGACAGCTCATGTTATATCCCGCCGTTAACCACCATCAAACAGGATTTTCGCCTGCTGGGGCAAA
CCAGCGTGGACCGCTTGCTGCAACTCTCTCAGGGCCAGGCGGTGAAGGGCAATCAGCTGTTGCCCGTCTC
ACTGGTGAAAAGAAAAACCACCCTGGCGCCCAATACGCAAACCGCCTCTCCCCGCGCGTTGGCCGATTCA
TTAATGCAGCTGGCACGACAGGTTTCCCGACTGGAAAGCGGGCAGTGAGCGCAACGCAATTAATGTAAGT
TAGCTCACTCATTAGGCACCGGGATCTCGACCGATGCCCTTGAGAGCCTTCAACCCAGTCAGCTCCTTCC
GGTGGGCGCGGGGCATGACTAGCATGATCGTGCTCCTGTCGTTGAGGACCCGGCTAGGCTGGCGGGGTTG
CCTTACTGGTTAGCAGAATGAATCACCGATACGCGAGCGAACGTGAAGCGACTGCTGCTGCAAAACGTCT
GCGACCTGAGCAACAACATGAATGGTCTTCGGTTTCCGTGTTTCGTAAAGTCTGGAAACGCGGAAGTCAG
CGCCCTGCACCATTATGTTCCGGATCTGCATCGCAGGATGCTGCTGGCTACCCTGTGGAACACCTACATC
TGTATTAACGAAGCGCTGGCATTGACCCTGAGTGATTTTTCTCTGGTCCCGCCGCATCCATACCGCCAGT
TGTTTACCCTCACAACGTTCCAGTAACCGGGCATGTTCATCATCAGTAACCCGTATCGTGAGCATCCTCT
CTCGTTTCATCGGTATCATTACCCCCATGAACAGAAATCCCCCTTACACGGAGGCATCAGTGACCAAACA
GGAAAAAACCGCCCTTAACATGGCCCGCTTTATCAGAAGCCAGACATTAACGCTTCTGGAGAAACTCAAC
GAGCTGGACGCGGATGAACAGGCAGACATCTGTGAATCGCTTCACGACCACGCTGATGAGCTTTACCGCA
GCTGCCTCGCGCGTTTCGGTGATGACGGTGAAAACCTCTGACACATGCAGCTCCCGGAGACGGTCACAGC
TTGTCTGTAAGCGGATGCCGGGAGCAGACAAGCCCGTCAGGGCGCGTCAGCGGGTGTTGGCGGGTGTCGG
GGCGCAGCCATGACCCAGTCACGTAGCGATAGCGGAGTGTATACTGGCTTAACTATGCGGCATCAGAGCA
GATTGTACTGAGAGTGCACCATTGCGGTGTGAAATACCGCACAGATGCGTAAGGAGAAAATACCGCATCA
GGCGCTCTTCCGCTTCCTCGCTCACTGACTCGCTGCGCTCGGTCGTTCGGCTGCGGCGAGCGGTATCAGC
TCACTCAAAGGCGGTAATACGGTTATCCACAGAATCAGGGGATAACGCAGGAAAGAACATGTGAGCAAAA
GGCCAGCAAAAGGCCAGGAACCGTAAAAAGGCCGCGTTGCTGGCGTTTTTCCATAGGCTCCGCCCCCCTG
ACGAGCATCACAAAAATCGACGCTCAAGTCAGAGGTGGCGAAACCCGACAGGACTATAAAGATACCAGGC
GTTTCCCCCTGGAAGCTCCCTCGTGCGCTCTCCTGTTCCGACCCTGCCGCTTACCGGATACCTGTCCGCC
TTTCTCCCTTCGGGAAGCGTGGCGCTTTCTCATAGCTCACGCTGTAGGTATCTCAGTTCGGTGTAGGTCG
TTCGCTCCAAGCTGGGCTGTGTGCACGAACCCCCCGTTCAGCCCGACCGCTGCGCCTTATCCGGTAACTA
TCGTCTTGAGTCCAACCCGGTAAGACACGACTTATCGCCACTGGCAGCAGCCACTGGTAACAGGATTAGC
AGAGCGAGGTATGTAGGCGGTGCTACAGAGTTCTTGAAGTGGTGGCCTAACTACGGCTACACTAGAAGGA
CAGTATTTGGTATCTGCGCTCTGCTGAAGCCAGTTACCTTCGGAAAAAGAGTTGGTAGCTCTTGATCCGG
CAAACAAACCACCGCTGGTAGCGGTGGTTTTTTTGTTTGCAAGCAGCAGATTACGCGCAGAAAAAAAGGA
TCTCAAGAAGATCCTTTGATCTTTTCTACGGGGTCTGACGCTCAGTGGAACGAAAACTCACGTTAAGGGA
TTTTGGTCATGAACAATAAAACTGTCTGCTTACATAAACAGTAATACAAGGGGTGTTATGAGCCATATTC
AACGGGAAACGTCTTGCTCTAGGCCGCGATTAAATTCCAACATGGATGCTGATTTATATGGGTATAAATG
GGCTCGCGATAATGTCGGGCAATCAGGTGCGACAATCTATCGATTGTATGGGAAGCCCGATGCGCCAGAG
TTGTTTCTGAAACATGGCAAAGGTAGCGTTGCCAATGATGTTACAGATGAGATGGTCAGACTAAACTGGC
TGACGGAATTTATGCCTCTTCCGACCATCAAGCATTTTATCCGTACTCCTGATGATGCATGGTTACTCAC
CACTGCGATCCCCGGCAAAACAGCATTCCAGGTATTAGAAGAATATCCTGATTCAGGTGAAAATATTGTT
GATGCGCTGGCAGTGTTCCTGCGCCGGTTGCATTCGATTCCTGTTTGTAATTGTCCTTTTAACAGTGATC
GCGTATTTCGTCTCGCTCAGGCGCAATCACGAATGAATAACGGTTTGGTTGATGCGAGTGATTTTGATGA
CGAGCGTAATGGCTGGCCTGTTGAACAAGTCTGGAAAGAAATGCATAAACTTTTGCCATTCTCACCGGAT
TCAGTCGTCACTCATGGTGATTTCTCACTTGATAACCTTATTTTTGACGAGGGGAAATTAATAGGTTGTA
TTGATGTTGGACGAGTCGGAATCGCAGACCGATACCAGGATCTTGCCATCCTATGGAACTGCCTCGGTGA
GTTTTCTCCTTCATTACAGAAACGGCTTTTTCAAAAATATGGTATTGATAATCCTGATATGAATAAATTG
CAGTTTCATTTGATGCTCGATGAGTTTTTCTAAGAATTAATTCATGAGCGGATACATATTTGAATGTATT
TAGAAAAATAAACAAATAGGGGTTCCGCGCACATTTCCCCGAAAAGTGCCACCTAAATTGTAAGCGTTAA
TATTTTGTTAAAATTCGCGTTAAATTTTTGTTAAATCAGCTCATTTTTTAACCAATAGGCCGAAATCGGC
AAAATCCCTTATAAATCAAAAGAATAGACCGAGATAGGGT
[37 nt withheld, positions 5151-5187]
AAAGAACGTGGACTCCAACGTCAAAGG
[49 nt withheld, positions 5215-5263]
T
[91 nt withheld, positions 5265-5355]
G
[124 nt withheld, positions 5357-5480]
CCCATTCGCCA
Features (pLannotate 1.2.2; 20 found; start..end, strand, type, name):
     26..73      -  terminator     T7 terminator: transcription terminator for bacteriophage T7 RNA polymerase
     81..124     -  CDS            SET1 (fragment): solubility-enhancement tag derived from T7 phage gene 10B
    168..212     -  CDS            S-Tag: affinity and epitope tag derived from pancreatic ribonuclease A
    238..315     -  CDS            CCM2 (fragment): CCM2_HUMAN - Also known as C7orf22. Experimental evidence at protein level: Swiss-Prot protein existence level 1. Component of the CCM signaling pathway which is a crucial regulator of heart and vessel formation and integrity. May act through the stabilization of endothelial cell junctions (By similarity). May function as a scaffold protein for MAP2K3-MAP3K3 signaling. Seems to play a major role in the modulation of MAP3K3-dependent p38 activation induced by hyperosmotic shock (By similarity). From Homo sapiens (Human).
    343..633     -  CDS            SMT3: SMT3_YEAST - Experimental evidence at protein level: Swiss-Prot protein existence level 1. Not known; suppressor of MIF2 mutations. From Saccharomyces cerevisiae (strain ATCC 204508 / S288c) (Baker's yeast).
    665..687     -  RBS            RBS: efficient ribosome binding site from bacteriophage T7 gene 10 (Olins and Rangwala, 1989)
    702..726     -  protein_bind   lac operator: The lac repressor binds to the lac operator to inhibit transcription in E. coli. This inhibition can be relieved by adding lactose or isopropyl-β-D-thiogalactopyranoside (IPTG). lac repressor encoded by lacI
    727..745     -  promoter       T7 promoter: promoter for bacteriophage T7 RNA polymerase
    771..1050    +  CDS            TcR (fragment): tetracycline efflux protein; tet; confers resistance to tetracycline
   1058..1135    +  promoter       lacI promoter: lacI
   1136..2218    +  CDS            lacI: lac repressor; lacI; The lac repressor binds to the lac operator to inhibit transcription in E. coli. This inhibition can be relieved by adding lactose or isopropyl-β-D-thiogalactopyranoside (IPTG).
   2231..2252    +  protein_bind   CAP binding site: CAP binding activates transcription in the presence of cAMP. E. coli catabolite activator protein
   2267..2331    +  CDS            TcR (fragment): tetracycline efflux protein; tet; confers resistance to tetracycline
   2393..2773    -  CDS            YPB1_ECOLX: Protein predicted: Swiss-Prot protein existence level 4. From Escherichia coli.
   2790..2981    +  CDS            rop: Rop protein, which maintains plasmids at low copy number; rop
   3083..3222    +  misc_feature   bom: basis of mobility region from pBR322
   3408..3996    -  rep_origin     ori: high-copy-number ColE1/pMB1/pBR322/pUC origin of replication
   4118..4933    +  CDS            KanR: aminoglycoside phosphotransferase; aph(3')-Ia; confers resistance to kanamycin in bacteria or G418 (Geneticin®) in eukaryotes
   4942..4999    -  promoter       AmpR promoter (fragment): bla
   5052..5480    -  rep_origin     f1 ori (sequence partly withheld): f1 bacteriophage origin of replication; arrow indicates direction of (+) strand synthesis
