[The description below was written by a language model from this plasmid's Addgene catalogue record and pLannotate feature annotations shown in this document.]
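Description:
CCM2(413-438)_pHisSUMO(K0) is a bacterial expression plasmid built on a pET47b-derived backbone for producing a short fragment of human CCM2, the C-terminal helix spanning residues 413-438 (a 78 bp insert), as a cleavable fusion protein in E. coli. The plasmid replicates from a pBR322/ColE1-type origin accompanied by the rop gene and bom region, consistent with its listing as low copy, and is selected with kanamycin through an aminoglycoside phosphotransferase gene. An f1 origin is also present, and the short tetracycline-resistance and AmpR promoter fragments picked up in the annotation are backbone remnants rather than functional markers.

Expression is driven by a T7 promoter paired with a lac operator and the strong T7 gene 10 ribosome binding site, with a plasmid-borne lacI supplying repressor, so transcription requires a host providing T7 RNA polymerase and is induced with IPTG; a T7 terminator closes the unit. According to the record, the open reading frame begins with a hexahistidine tag followed by SUMO(K0), a version in which all lysines are replaced by arginine. The feature table identifies this module as yeast SMT3. An HRV-3C protease site is described as allowing release of the peptide, although neither the His tag nor the cleavage site is individually annotated. The CCM2 fragment lies downstream of SUMO. The S-Tag and SET1 fragment annotated beyond it are vector sequences, and the record does not say whether they are translated. The fusion design suits affinity purification and soluble production of a small peptide. The associated publication concerns TLNRD1 as a component of the CCM complex, suggesting use in biochemical or structural interaction studies.
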