Addgene plasmid #224065: CCM2(413-438)_pHisSUMO(K0)
Purpose: Bacterial expression of the C-terminal helix of CCM2 (residues 413-438) fused to an N-terminal hexa-histidine tag and SUMO(K0) [all lysines in SUMO mutated to arginines]. HRV-3C cleavage site
Depositing lab: Ben Goult. Depositing organization: University of Liverpool. Publication: TLNRD1 is a CCM complex component and regulates endothelial barrier integrity. Ball NJ, Ghimire S, Follain G, Pajari AO, Wurzinger D, Vaitkeviciute M, Cowell AR, Berki B, Ivaska J, Paatero I, Goult BT, Jacquemet G. J Cell Biol. 2024 Sep 2;223(9):e202310030. doi: 10.1083/jcb.202310030. Epub 2024 Jul 16. PubMed 39013281.
Backbone
  Vector backbone: pET47b
  Backbone size w/o insert (bp): 5484
  Vector type: Bacterial Expression
Growth in bacteria
  Bacterial resistance: Kanamycin, 50 μg/mL
  Growth temperature: 37°C
  Growth strain: DH5alpha
  Copy number: Low Copy
Gene/Insert
  Gene/Insert name: ccm2
  Species: H. sapiens (human)
  Insert size (bp): 78
  Entrez Gene: CCM2 (a.k.a. C7orf22, OSM, PP10187)
  Promoter: T7
  Tag / fusion protein: 6xHIS; SUMO(K0) (N terminal on insert)
  Cloning method: Ligation Independent Cloning
  Sequencing primers: 5′ T7 Fwd; 3′ T7 Rev
Terms and licenses: Academic/Nonprofit Terms; Industry Terms
How to cite: CCM2(413-438)_pHisSUMO(K0) was a gift from Ben Goult (Addgene plasmid # 224065 ; http://n2t.net/addgene:224065 ; RRID:Addgene_224065)
